>Addgene plasmid #54841 | mTopaz-pBAD | addgene partial sequence | sequence record 93582 | pBAD-F 5'-ATGCCATAGCATTTTTATCC-3'
ACTCTCTACTGTTTCTCCATACCCGTTTTTTTGGGCTAGAAATAATTTTGTTTAACTTTAAGAAGGAGAT
ATACATATGCGGGGTTCTCATCATCATCATCATCATGGTATGGCTAGCATGACTGGTGGACAGCAAATGG
GTCGGGATCTGTACGAGAACCTGTACTTCCAGGGCTCGAGCATGGTGAGCAAGGGCGAGGAGCTGTTCAC
CGGGGTGGTGCCCATCCTGGTCGAGCTGGACGGCGACGTAAACGGCCACAAGTTCAGCGTGTCCGGCGAG
GGCGAGGGCGATGCCACCTACGGCAAGCTGACCCTGAAGTTCATCTGCACCACCGGCAAGCTGCCCGTGC
CCTGGCCCACCCTCGTGACCACCTTCGGCTACGGCGTGCAGTGCTTCGCCCGCTACCCCGACCACATGCG
CCAGCACGACTTCTTCAAGTCCGCCATGCCCGAAGGCTACGTCCAGGAGCGCACCATCTTCTTCAAGGAC
GACGGCAACTACAAGACCCGCGCCGAGGTGAAGTTCGAGGGCGACACCCTGGTGAACCGCATCGAGCTGA
AGGGCATCGACTTCAAGGAGGACGGCAACATCCTGGGGCACAAGCTGGAGTACAACTACAACAGCCACAA
CGTCTATATCATGGCCGACAAGCAGAAGAACGGCATCAAGGTGAACTTCAAGATCCGCCACAACATCGAG
GACGGCAGCGTGCAGCTCGCCGACCACTACCAGCAGAACACCCCCATCGGCGACGGCCCCGTGCTGCTGC
CCGACAACCACTACCTGAGCTACCAGTCCAAGCTGAGCAAAGACCCCAACGAGAAGCGCGATCACATGGT
CCTGCTGGAGTTCGTGACCGCCGCCGGGATCACTCTCGGCATGGACGAGCTGTACAAGTAA
