>Addgene plasmid #54841 | mTopaz-pBAD | addgene partial sequence | sequence record 94292 | pBAD-R 5'-GATTTAATCTGTATCAGG-3'
AGCTTCGAATTCTTACTTGTACAGCTCGTCCATGCCGAGAGTGATCCCGGCGGCGGTCACGAACTCCAGC
AGGACCATGTGATCGCGCTTCTCGTTGGGGTCTTTGCTCAGCTTGGACTGGTAGCTCAGGTAGTGGTTGT
CGGGCAGCAGCACGGGGCCGTCGCCGATGGGGGTGTTCTGCTGGTAGTGGTCGGCGAGCTGCACGCTGCC
GTCCTCGATGTTGTGGCGGATCTTGAAGTTCACCTTGATGCCGTTCTTCTGCTTGTCGGCCATGATATAG
ACGTTGTGGCTGTTGTAGTTGTACTCCAGCTTGTGCCCCAGGATGTTGCCGTCCTCCTTGAAGTCGATGC
CCTTCAGCTCGATGCGGTTCACCAGGGTGTCGCCCTCGAACTTCACCTCGGCGCGGGTCTTGTAGTTGCC
GTCGTCCTTGAAGAAGATGGTGCGCTCCTGGACGTAGCCTTCGGGCATGGCGGACTTGAAGAAGTCGTGC
TGGCGCATGTGGTCGGGGTAGCGGGCGAAGCACTGCACGCCGTAGCCGAAGGTGGTCACGAGGGTGGGCC
AGGGCACGGGCAGCTTGCCGGTGGTGCAGATGAACTTCAGGGTCAGCTTGCCGTAGGTGGCATCGCCCTC
GCCCTCGCCGGACACGCTGAACTTGTGGCCGTTTACGTCGCCGTCCAGCTCGACCAGGATGGGCACCACC
CCGGTGAACAGCTCCTCGCCCTTGCTCACCATGCTCGAGCCCTGGAAGTACAGGTTCTCGTACAGATCCC
GACCCATTTGCTGTCCACCA
