[The description below was written by a language model from this plasmid's Addgene catalogue record.]
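Description:
mTopaz-pBAD is a bacterial expression vector of about 4.8 kb, catalogued as an empty backbone: it has no separate insert, and the payload is the fluorescent protein mTopaz carried on the backbone itself. mTopaz is a monomeric yellow-emitting GFP variant, and the record lists its excitation maximum at 514 nm and its emission maximum at 527 nm. The plasmid is described as high copy and is maintained in standard E. coli cloning strains under ampicillin selection. The origin of replication is not named in the record, and no feature table is provided, so the exact arrangement of elements cannot be confirmed here.

The name and the pBAD forward and reverse sequencing primers indicate a pBAD-type backbone. In such vectors expression is generally driven by the arabinose-inducible araBAD promoter under control of the AraC regulator, giving tight, titratable induction in E. coli, although the record does not explicitly list the promoter or regulator. A 6xHis tag is recorded at the N-terminal position and mTopaz at the C-terminal position on the backbone. The depositor notes that the histidine tag is there for protein purification, which would typically be done by immobilised metal affinity chromatography.

The construct is listed as a protein expression vector, so it is suited to producing and purifying recombinant His-tagged mTopaz in bacteria, for example for spectroscopic characterisation or as a fluorescence standard. Its listing as an empty backbone suggests it could also accept a coding sequence to make a His-tagged mTopaz fusion. The cloning method is recorded as unknown and no cloning sites are described.
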