Addgene plasmid #54841: mTopaz-pBAD
Purpose: (Empty Backbone) Localization: Protein Expression Vector , Excitation: 514, Emission: 527
Depositing lab: Michael Davidson. Depositing organization: Florida State University, Tallahassee.
Backbone
  Vector backbone: mTopaz-pBAD
  Backbone size (bp): 4800
  Vector type: Bacterial Expression
  Tag / fusion protein: mTopaz (C terminal on backbone); 6xHis (N terminal on backbone)
Growth in bacteria
  Bacterial resistance: Ampicillin, 100 μg/mL
  Growth temperature: 37°C
  Growth strain: DH5alpha
  Copy number: High Copy
Gene/Insert
  Gene/Insert name: None
  Tag / fusion protein: mTopaz (C terminal on backbone); 6xHis (N terminal on backbone)
  Cloning method: Unknown
  Sequencing primers: 5′ pBAD-Fwd; 3′ pBAD-rev
Terms and licenses: Academic/Nonprofit Terms; Industry Terms
Depositor comments: Contains 6x-Histidine tag for protein purification. Excitation = 514; Emission = 527
How to cite: mTopaz-pBAD was a gift from Michael Davidson (Addgene plasmid # 54841 ; http://n2t.net/addgene:54841 ; RRID:Addgene_54841)
